>Addgene plasmid #191542 | MSCV-P C-FlagHA HPV16-18 E7 Chimera A | addgene full sequence | sequence record 377580 | Addgene NGS Result
AATGAAAGACCCCACCTGTAGGTTTGGCAAGCTAGCTTAAGTAACGCCATTTTGCAAGGCATGGAAAATA
CATAACTGAGAATAGAGAAGTTCAGATCAAGGTTAGGAACAGAGAGACAGCAGAATATGGGCCAAACAGG
ATATCTGTGGTAAGCAGTTCCTGCCCCGGCTCAGGGCCAAGAACAGATGGTCCCCAGATGCGGTCCCGCC
CTCAGCAGTTTCTAGAGAACCATCAGATGTTTCCAGGGTGCCCCAAGGACCTGAAATGACCCTGTGCCTT
ATTTGAACTAACCAATCAGTTCGCTTCTCGCTTCTGTTCGCGCGCTTCTGCTCCCCGAGCTCAATAAAAG
AGCCCACAACCCCTCACTCGGCGCGCCAGTCCTCCGATAGACTGCGTCGCCCGGGTACCCGTATTCCCAA
TAAAGCCTCTTGCTGTTTGCATCCGAATCGTGGACTCGCTGATCCTTGGGAGGGTCTCCTCAGATTGATT
GACTGCCCACCTCGGGGGTCTTTCATTTGGAGGTTCCACCGAGATTTGGAGACCCCTGCCCAGGGACCAC
CGACCCCCCCGCCGGGAGGTAAGCTGGCCAGCGGTCGTTTCGTGTCTGTCTCTGTCTTTGTGCGTGTTTG
TGCCGGCATCTAATGTTTGCGCCTGCGTCTGTACTAGTTAGCTAACTAGCTCTGTATCTGGCGGACCCGT
GGTGGAACTGACGAGTTCTGAACACCCGGCCGCAACCCTGGGAGACGTCCCAGGGACTTTGGGGGCCGTT
TTTGTGGCCCGACCTGAGGAAGGGAGTCGATGTGGAATCCGACCCCGTCAGGATATGTGGTTCTGGTAGG
AGACGAGAACCTAAAACAGTTCCCGCCTCCGTCTGAATTTTTGCTTTCGGTTTGGAACCGAAGCCGCGCG
TCTTGTCTGCTGCAGCGCTGCAGCATCGTTCTGTGTTGTCTCTGTCTGACTGTGTTTCTGTATTTGTCTG
AAAATTAGGGCCAGACTGTTACCACTCCCTTAAGTTTGACCTTAGGTCACTGGAAAGATGTCGAGCGGAT
CGCTCACAACCAGTCGGTAGATGTCAAGAAGAGACGTTGGGTTACCTTCTGCTCTGCAGAATGGCCAACC
TTTAACGTCGGATGGCCGCGAGACGGCACCTTTAACCGAGACCTCATCACCCAGGTTAAGATCAAGGTCT
TTTCACCTGGCCCGCATGGACACCCAGACCAGGTCCCCTACATCGTGACCTGGGAAGCCTTGGCTTTTGA
CCCCCCTCCCTGGGTCAAGCCCTTTGTACACCCTAAGCCTCCGCCTCCTCTTCCTCCATCCGCCCCGTCT
CTCCCCCTTGAACCTCCTCGTTCGACCCCGCCTCGATCCTCCCTTTATCCAGCCCTCACTCCTTCTCTAG
GCGCCGGAATTAGATCTAATACGACTCACTATAGGGAGACCCAAGCTGGCTAGTTAAGCTATCAACAAGT
TTGTACAAAAAAGTTGGCACCATGCATGGAGATACACCTACATTGCATGAATATATGTTAGATTTGCAAC
CAGAGACAACTGATCTCTACTGTTATGAGCAATTAAATGACAGCTCAGAGGAGGAGGATGAAATAGATGG
AGTTAATCATCAACATTTACCAGCCCGACGAGCCGAACCACAACGTCACACAATGTTGTGTATGTGTTGT
AAGTGTGAAGCCAGAATTGAGCTAGTAGTAGAAAGCTCAGCAGACGACCTTCGAGCATTCCAGCAGCTGT
TTCTGAACACCCTGTCCTTTGTGTGTCCGTGGTGTGCATCCCAGCAGCCAACTTTCTTGTACAAAGTGGT
TGATCTAGAGGGCCCGCGGTTCGAACTCGAGGACTACAAGGACGACGATGACAAGTCGGCCGCTGGAGGA
TACCCCTACGACGTGCCCGACTACGCCTAGAATTCTACCGGGTAGGGGAGGCGCTTTTCCCAAGGCAGTC
TGGAGCATGCGCTTTAGCAGCCCCGCTGGGCACTTGGCGCTACACAAGTGGCCTCTGGCCTCGCACACAT
TCCACATCCACCGGTAGGCGCCAACCGGCTCCGTTCTTTGGTGGCCCCTTCGCGCCACCTTCTACTCCTC
CCCTAGTCAGGAAGTTCCCCCCCGCCCCGCAGCTCGCGTCGTGCAGGACGTGACAAATGGAAGTAGCACG
TCTCACTAGTCTCGTGCAGATGGACAGCACCGCTGAGCAATGGAAGCGGGTAGGCCTTTGGGGCAGCGGC
CAATAGCAGCTTTGCTCCTTCGCTTTCTGGGCTCAGAGGCTGGGAAGGGGTGGGTCCGGGGGCGGGCTCA
GGGGCGGGCTCAGGGGCGGGGCGGGCGCCCGAAGGTCCTCCGGAGGCCCGGCATTCTGCACGCTTCAAAA
GCGCACGTCTGCCGCGCTGTTCTCCTCTTCCTCATCTCCGGGCCTTTCGACCTGCAGCCCAAGCTTACCA
TGACCGAGTACAAGCCCACGGTGCGCCTCGCCACCCGCGACGACGTCCCCAGGGCCGTACGCACCCTCGC
CGCCGCGTTCGCCGACTACCCCGCCACGCGCCACACCGTCGATCCGGACCGCCACATCGAGCGGGTCACC
GAGCTGCAAGAACTCTTCCTCACGCGCGTCGGGCTCGACATCGGCAAGGTGTGGGTCGCGGACGACGGCG
CCGCGGTGGCGGTCTGGACCACGCCGGAGAGCGTCGAAGCGGGGGCGGTGTTCGCCGAGATCGGCCCGCG
CATGGCCGAGTTGAGCGGTTCCCGGCTGGCCGCGCAGCAACAGATGGAAGGCCTCCTGGCGCCGCACCGG
CCCAAGGAGCCCGCGTGGTTCCTGGCCACCGTCGGCGTCTCGCCCGACCACCAGGGCAAGGGTCTGGGCA
GCGCCGTCGTGCTCCCCGGAGTGGAGGCGGCCGAGCGCGCCGGGGTGCCCGCCTTCCTGGAGACCTCCGC
GCCCCGCAACCTCCCCTTCTACGAGCGGCTCGGCTTCACCGTCACCGCCGACGTCGAGGTGCCCGAAGGA
CCGCGCACCTGGTGCATGACCCGCAAGCCCGGTGCCTGACGCCCGCCCCACGACCCGCAGCGCCCGACCG
AAAGGAGCGCACGACCCCATGCATCGATAAAATAAAAGATTTTATTTAGTCTCCAGAAAAAGGGGGGAAT
GAAAGACCCCACCTGTAGGTTTGGCAAGCTAGCTTAAGTAACGCCATTTTGCAAGGCATGGAAAATACAT
AACTGAGAATAGAGAAGTTCAGATCAAGGTTAGGAACAGAGAGACAGCAGAATATGGGCCAAACAGGATA
TCTGTGGTAAGCAGTTCCTGCCCCGGCTCAGGGCCAAGAACAGATGGTCCCCAGATGCGGTCCCGCCCTC
AGCAGTTTCTAGAGAACCATCAGATGTTTCCAGGGTGCCCCAAGGACCTGAAATGACCCTGTGCCTTATT
TGAACTAACCAATCAGTTCGCTTCTCGCTTCTGTTCGCGCGCTTCTGCTCCCCGAGCTCAATAAAAGAGC
CCACAACCCCTCACTCGGCGCGCCAGTCCTCCGATAGACTGCGTCGCCCGGGTACCCGTGTATCCAATAA
ACCCTCTTGCAGTTGCATCCGACTTGTGGTCTCGCTGTTCCTTGGGAGGGTCTCCTCTGAGTGATTGACT
ACCCGTCAGCGGGGGTCTTTCATGGGTAACAGTTTCTTGAAGTTGGAGAACAACATTCTGAGGGTAGGAG
TCGAATATTAAGTAATCCTGACTCAATTAGCCACTGTTTTGAATCCACATACTCCAATACTCCTGAAATA
GTTCATTATGGACAGCGCAGAAAGAGCTGGGGAGAATTGTGAAATTGTTATCCGCTCACAATTCCACACA
ACATACGAGCCGGAAGCATAAAGTGTAAAGCCTGGGGTGCCTAATGAGTGAGCTAACTCACATTAATTGC
GTTGCGCTCACTGCCCGCTTTCCAGTCGGGAAACCTGTCGTGCCAGCTGCATTAATGAATCGGCCAACGC
GCGGGGAGAGGCGGTTTGCGTATTGGGCGCTCTTCCGCTTCCTCGCTCACTGACTCGCTGCGCTCGGTCG
TTCGGCTGCGGCGAGCGGTATCAGCTCACTCAAAGGCGGTAATACGGTTATCCACAGAATCAGGGGATAA
CGCAGGAAAGAACATGTGAGCAAAAGGCCAGCAAAAGGCCAGGAACCGTAAAAAGGCCGCGTTGCTGGCG
TTTTTCCATAGGCTCCGCCCCCCTGACGAGCATCACAAAAATCGACGCTCAAGTCAGAGGTGGCGAAACC
CGACAGGACTATAAAGATACCAGGCGTTTCCCCTTGGAAGCTCCCTCGTGCGCTCTCCTGTTCCGACCCT
GCCGCTTACCGGATACCTGTCCGCCTTTCTCCCTTCGGGAAGCGTGGCGCTTTCTCATAGCTCACGCTGT
AGGTATCTCAGTTCGGTGTAGGTCGTTCGCTCCAAGCTGGGCTGTGTGCACGAACCCCCCGTTCAGCCCG
ACCGCTGCGCCTTATCCGGTAACTATCGTCTTGAGTCCAACCCGGTAAGACACGACTTATCGCCACTGGC
AGCAGCCACTGGTAACAGGATTAGCAGAGCGAGGTATGTAGGCGGTGCTACAGAGTTCTTGAAGTGGTGG
CCTAACTACGGCTACACTAGAAGAACAGTATTTGGTATCTGCGCTCTGCTGAAGCCAGTTACCTTCGGAA
AAAGAGTTGGTAGCTCTTGATCCGGCAAACAAACCACCGCTGGTAGCGGTGGTTTTTTTGTTTGCAAGCA
GCAGATTACGCGCAGAAAAAAAGGATCTCAAGAAGATCCTTTGATCTTTTCTACGGGGTCTGACGCTCAG
TGGAACGAAAACTCACGTTAAGGGATTTTGGTCATGAGATTATCAAAAAGGATCTTCACCTAGATCCTTT
TAAATTAAAAATGAAGTTTTAAATCAATCTAAAGTATATATGAGTAAACTTGGTCTGACAGTTACCAATG
CTTAATCAGTGAGGCACCTATCTCAGCGATCTGTCTATTTCGTTCATCCATAGTTGCCTGACTCCCCGTC
GTGTAGATAACTACGATACGGGAGGGCTTACCATCTGGCCCCAGTGCTGCAATGATACCGCGAGACCCAC
GCTCACCGGCTCCAGATTTATCAGCAATAAACCAGCCAGCCGGAAGGGCCGAGCGCAGAAGTGGTCCTGC
AACTTTATCCGCCTCCATCCAGTCTATTAATTGTTGCCGGGAAGCTAGAGTAAGTAGTTCGCCAGTTAAT
AGTTTGCGCAACGTTGTTGCCATTGCTACAGGCATCGTGGTGTCACGCTCGTCGTTTGGTATGGCTTCAT
TCAGCTCCGGTTCCCAACGATCAAGGCGAGTTACATGATCCCCCATGTTGTGCAAAAAAGCGGTTAGCTC
CTTCGGTCCTCCGATCGTTGTCAGAAGTAAGTTGGCCGCAGTGTTATCACTCATGGTTATGGCAGCACTG
CATAATTCTCTTACTGTCATGCCATCCGTAAGATGCTTTTCTGTGACTGGTGAGTACTCAACCAAGTCAT
TCTGAGAATAGTGTATGCGGCGACCGAGTTGCTCTTGCCCGGCGTCAATACGGGATAATACCGCGCCACA
TAGCAGAACTTTAAAAGTGCTCATCATTGGAAAACGTTCTTCGGGGCGAAAACTCTCAAGGATCTTACCG
CTGTTGAGATCCAGTTCGATGTAACCCACTCGTGCACCCAACTGATCTTCAGCATCTTTTACTTTCACCA
GCGTTTCTGGGTGAGCAAAAACAGGAAGGCAAAATGCCGCAAAAAAGGGAATAAGGGCGACACGGAAATG
TTGAATACTCATACTCTTCCTTTTTCAATATTATTGAAGCATTTATCAGGGTTATTGTCTCATGAGCGGA
TACATATTTGAATGTATTTAGAAAAATAAACAAATAGGGGTTCCGCGCACATTTCCCCGAAAAGTGCCAC
CTGACGTCTAAGAAACCATTATTATCATGACATTAACCTATAAAAATAGGCGTATCACGAGGCCCTTTCG
TCTCGCGCGTTTCGGTGATGACGGTGAAAACCTCTGACACATGCAGCTCCCGGAGACGGTCACAGCTTGT
CTGTAAGCGGATGCCGGGAGCAGACAAGCCCGTCAGGGCGCGTCAGCGGGTGTTGGCGGGTGTCGGGGCT
GGCTTAACTATGCGGCATCAGAGCAGATTGTACTGAGAGTGCACCATATGCGGTGTGAAATACCGCACAG
ATGCGTAAGGAGAAAATACCGCATCAGGCGCCATTCGCCATTCAGGCTGCGCAACTGTTGGGAAGGGCGA
TCGGTGCGGGCCTCTTCGCTATTACGCCAGCTGGCGAAAGGGGGATGTGCTGCAAGGCGATTAAGTTGGG
TAACGCCAGGGTTTTCCCAGTCACGACGTTGTAAAACGACGGCGCAAGGAATGGTGCATGCAAGGAGATG
GCGCCCAACAGTCCCCCGGCCACGGGGCCTGCCACCATACCCACGCCGAAACAAGCGCTCATGAGCCCGA
AGTGGCGAGCCCGATCTTCCCCATCGGTGATGTCGGCGATATAGGCGCCAGCAACCGCACCTGTGGCGCC
GGTGATGCCGGCCACGATGCGTCCGGCGTAGAGGCGATTAGTCCAATTTGTTAAAGACAGGATATCAGTG
GTCCAGGCTCTAGTTTTGACTCAACAATATCACCAGCTGAAGCCTATAGAGTACGAGCCATAGATAAAAT
AAAAGATTTTATTTAGTCTCCAGAAAAAGGGGGG
Features (pLannotate 1.2.2; 23 found; start..end, strand, type, name):
      1..517     +  LTR            5' LTR: 5' long terminal repeat from murine embryonic stem cell virus
    581..922     +  misc_feature   MESV Ψ: packaging signal of murine embryonic stem cell virus
    989..1405    +  CDS            gag (truncated): truncated Moloney murine leukemia virus (MMLV) gag gene lacking the start codon
   1417..1435    +  promoter       T7 promoter: promoter for bacteriophage T7 RNA polymerase
   1466..1483    +  protein_bind   attB1 (fragment): mutant version of attB; core recombination site for the Gateway® BP reaction BP Clonase™
   1492..1797    +  CDS            E7: VE7_HPV18 - Experimental evidence at protein level: Swiss-Prot protein existence level 1. Plays a role in viral genome replication by driving entry of quiescent cells into the cell cycle. Stimulation of progression from G1 to S phase allows the virus to efficiently use the cellular DNA replicating machinery to achieve viral genome replication. E7 protein has both transforming and trans-activating activities. Induces the disassembly of the E2F1 transcription factor from RB1, with subsequent transcriptional activation of E2F1-regulated S-phase genes. Interferes with host histone deacetylation me
   1802..1819    -  protein_bind   attB2 (fragment): mutant version of attB; core recombination site for the Gateway® BP reaction BP Clonase™
   1855..1875    +  CDS            FLAG (fragment): FLAG® epitope tag, followed by an enterokinase cleavage site
   1930..2429    +  promoter       PGK promoter: mouse phosphoglycerate kinase 1 promoter
   2450..3049    +  CDS            PuroR: puromycin N-acetyltransferase; pac from Streptomyces alboniger; confers resistance to puromycin
   3149..3663    +  LTR            3' LTR: 3' long terminal repeat from murine embryonic stem cell virus
   3825..3841    -  protein_bind   lac operator: The lac repressor binds to the lac operator to inhibit transcription in E. coli. This inhibition can be relieved by adding lactose or isopropyl-β-D-thiogalactopyranoside (IPTG). lac repressor encoded by lacI
   3849..3879    -  promoter       lac promoter: promoter for the E. coli lac operon
   3894..3915    -  protein_bind   CAP binding site: CAP binding activates transcription in the presence of cAMP. E. coli catabolite activator protein
   3928..4020    -  CDS            lacI (fragment): lac repressor; lacI; The lac repressor binds to the lac operator to inhibit transcription in E. coli. This inhibition can be relieved by adding lactose or isopropyl-β-D-thiogalactopyranoside (IPTG).
   4203..4791    -  rep_origin     ori: high-copy-number ColE1/pMB1/pBR322/pUC origin of replication
   4962..5822    -  CDS            AmpR: β-lactamase; bla; confers resistance to ampicillin, carbenicillin, and related antibiotics
   5823..5927    -  promoter       AmpR promoter: bla
   6022..6057    +  CDS            rop (fragment): Rop protein, which maintains plasmids at low copy number; rop
   6159..6258    +  misc_feature   bom (fragment): basis of mobility region from pBR322
   6264..6413    -  CDS            lacZα (fragment): LacZα fragment of β-galactosidase; lacZ fragment
   6413..6614    -  CDS            TcR (fragment): tetracycline efflux protein; tet; confers resistance to tetracycline
   6615..6713    +  CDS            env (fragment): murine leukemia virus gPr80 envelope polyprotein precursor; env; proteolytically cleaved into gp70SU and p15TM subunits
