[The description below was written by a language model from this plasmid's Addgene catalogue record and pLannotate feature annotations shown in this document.]
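Description:
MSCV-P C-FlagHA HPV16-18 E7 Chimera A is a gammaretroviral expression plasmid built on the MSCV-P C-FlagHA Gateway destination backbone. It delivers a chimeric human papillomavirus E7 oncoprotein into mammalian cells. In bacteria it is maintained through a high-copy ColE1/pUC-type origin and selected with ampicillin via the β-lactamase gene. The backbone also carries several non-functional remnants of earlier cloning vectors, including fragments of lacI, rop, bom, lacZα, the tetracycline resistance gene and MLV env.

The transferable region lies between the 5' and 3' long terminal repeats of murine embryonic stem cell virus. It includes the Ψ packaging signal and a truncated, start-codon-deficient gag segment, which together allow the genomic RNA to be packaged when viral proteins are supplied in trans. No dedicated internal promoter is annotated upstream of the insert apart from a T7 promoter, so expression in transduced cells presumably comes from the 5' LTR. The insert sits between attB1 and attB2 sites left by Gateway recombination. It joins conserved regions CR1 and CR2 of HPV16 E7 (amino acids 1–39) to the C-terminal portion of HPV18 E7 (amino acids 43–105); the automated annotation labels the whole open reading frame as HPV18 E7. A C-terminal Flag-HA tag follows the attB2 site for detection or affinity purification, although only a FLAG fragment is annotated in the feature table. Downstream, a mouse PGK promoter drives puromycin N-acetyltransferase for selection of stably transduced cells.

The record gives the purpose as protein expression of the chimera. The associated study concerns the contribution of ZER1 to the carcinogenic activity of high-risk HPV E7 proteins, which suggests a domain-swap approach to mapping type-specific E7 functions.
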