Addgene plasmid #191542: MSCV-P C-FlagHA HPV16-18 E7 Chimera A
Purpose: Protein expression of HPV16 E7 Chimera A
Depositing lab: Elizabeth White. Depositing organization: University of Pennsylvania. Publication: ZER1 Contributes to the Carcinogenic Activity of High-Risk HPV E7 Proteins. Nouel J, White EA. mBio. 2022 Nov 8:e0203322. doi: 10.1128/mbio.02033-22. PubMed 36346242.
Backbone
  Vector backbone: MSCV-P C-FlagHA GAW
  Vector type: Retroviral
  Selectable markers: Puromycin
Growth in bacteria
  Bacterial resistance: Ampicillin, 100 μg/mL
  Growth temperature: 37°C
  Growth strain: NEB Stable
  Copy number: High Copy
Gene/Insert
  Gene/Insert name: HPV16-18 E7
  Species: Virus
  Mutation: CR1 CR2 HPV16 E7, C-terminus HPV18 E7
  Tag / fusion protein: FlagHA (C terminal on insert)
  Cloning method: Gateway Cloning
Terms and licenses: Academic/Nonprofit Terms; Industry Terms: Not Available to Industry
Depositor comments: CR1-CR2 = 1-39 amino acids of 16E7, C-terminus = 43-105 of 18E7 Please visit https://www.biorxiv.org/content/10.1101/2022.07.18.500567v1 for bioRxiv preprint.
How to cite: MSCV-P C-FlagHA HPV16-18 E7 Chimera A was a gift from Elizabeth White (Addgene plasmid # 191542 ; http://n2t.net/addgene:191542 ; RRID:Addgene_191542)
