>Addgene plasmid #191542 | MSCV-P C-FlagHA HPV16-18 E7 Chimera A | depositor partial sequence | sequence record 371348 | Partial sequence
GCCCSKATCTCCTTTATCCAGCCCTCACTCCTTCTCTAGGCGCCGGAATTAGATCTAATACGACTCACTA
TAGGGAGACCCAAGCTGGCTAGTTAAGCTATCAACAAGTTTGTACAAAAAAGTTGGCACCATGCATGGAG
ATACACCTACATTGCATGAATATATGTTAGATTTGCAACCAGAGACAACTGATCTCTACTGTTATGAGCA
ATTAAATGACAGCTCAGAGGAGGAGGATGAAATAGATGGAGTTAATCATCAACATTTACCAGCCCGACGA
GCCGAACCACAACGTCACACAATGTTGTGTATGTGTTGTAAGTGTGAAGCCAGAATTGAGCTAGTAGTAG
AAAGCTCAGCAGACGACCTTCGAGCATTCCAGCAGCTGTTTCTGAACACCCTGTCCTTTGTGTGTCCGTG
GTGTGCATCCCAGCAGCCAACTTTCTTGTACAAAGTGGTTGATCTAGAGGGCCCGCGGTTCGAACTCGAG
GACTACAAGGACGACGATGACAAGTCGGCCGCTGGAGGATACCCCTACGACGTGCCCGACTACGCCTAGA
ATTCTACCGGGTAGGGGAGGCGCTTTTCCCAAGGCAGTCTGGAGCATGCGCTTTAGCAGCCCCGCTGGGC
ACTTGGCGCTACACAAGTGGCCTCTGGCCTCGCACACATTCCACATCCACCGGTAGGCGCCAACCGGCTC
CGTTCTTTGGTGGCCCCTTCGCGCCACCTTCTACTCCTCCCCTAGTCAGGAAGTTCCCCCCCGCCCCGCA
GCTCGCGTCGTGCAGGACGTGACAAATGGAAGTAGCACGTCTCACTAGTCTCGTGCAGATGGACAGCACC
GCTGAGCAATGGAAGCGGGTAGGCCTTTGGGGCAGCGGCCAATAGCAGCTTTGCTCCTTCGCTTTCTGGG
CTCAGAGGCTGGGAAGGGGGTGGGTCCGGGGGCGGGCTCACGGGCGGGCTCAGGGCGGGGCGGGCGCCCG
AAGGTCCTCCGGAGGCCCGGCATTCTGCACGCTTCAAAAGCGCACGTCTGCGCGCTGCTCCTCTTCCTCT
TCATCTCTGGTCCTTCGAACTKGCAGCCCAAGCCTTACCATGACCGGAAG
